Addgene plasmid #116060: PB-CMV-Cit-tvmvs-DHFR
Purpose: Reporter plasmid for measuring protease activity
Depositing lab: Michael Elowitz. Depositing organization: California Institute of Technology. Publication: Programmable protein circuits in living cells. Gao XJ, Chong LS, Kim MS, Elowitz MB. Science. 2018 Sep 21;361(6408):1252-1258. doi: 10.1126/science.aat5062. PubMed 30237357.
Backbone
  Vector backbone: PB-CMV
  Vector type: Mammalian Expression
Growth in bacteria
  Bacterial resistance: Ampicillin, 100 μg/mL
  Growth temperature: 37°C
  Growth strain: DH5alpha
  Copy number: High Copy
Gene/Insert
  Gene/Insert name: Cit-tvmvs-DHFR
  Species: Synthetic
  Cloning method: Gibson Cloning
Terms and licenses: Academic/Nonprofit Terms; Industry Terms: Not Available to Industry
How to cite: PB-CMV-Cit-tvmvs-DHFR was a gift from Michael Elowitz (Addgene plasmid # 116060 ; http://n2t.net/addgene:116060 ; RRID:Addgene_116060)
