[The description below was written by a language model from this plasmid's Addgene catalogue record and pLannotate feature annotations shown in this document.]
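Description:
PB-CMV-Cit-tvmvs-DHFR is a mammalian expression plasmid built on the PB-CMV backbone and designed as a fluorescent reporter of protease activity. It is maintained in E. coli as a high-copy plasmid through a ColE1/pUC-type origin and selected with ampicillin via the β-lactamase gene. An f1 origin and remnants of a lacZα/lac promoter cloning region are also present. The "PB" prefix suggests a piggyBac transposon vector, but the annotation does not identify transposon terminal repeats, so this cannot be confirmed from the record. Short matches to a phage lambda portal protein, an HIV-1 LTR fragment and a G-CSF destabilising element are probably incidental or vestigial backbone hits.

The payload is a synthetic fusion driven by the CMV immediate-early enhancer and promoter and terminated by the bGH polyadenylation signal. The yellow fluorescent protein Citrine is followed, after a short unannotated linker, by E. coli dihydrofolate reductase (folA). Going by the insert name, that linker carries a cleavage site for TVMV protease ("tvmvs"). DHFR in this kind of design commonly serves as a conditional degradation domain, so cleavage at the site would separate Citrine from it and change fluorescence levels. The record does not spell out this mechanism, stating only that the plasmid reports protease activity. Downstream, an SV40 promoter paired with the bacterial EM7 promoter drives the Sh ble gene, giving Zeocin/bleomycin resistance in both mammalian cells and bacteria. This cassette ends with a WPRE fragment and the SV40 poly(A) signal, and allows selection of stable cells. The construct was made for work on engineered, protease-based protein circuits in living cells.
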