Features (pLannotate 1.2.2; 24 found; start..end, strand, type, name):
      1..105     -  promoter       AmpR promoter: bla
    158..586     -  rep_origin     f1 ori (sequence partly withheld): f1 bacteriophage origin of replication; arrow indicates direction of (+) strand synthesis
    591..746     -  CDS            lacZα (fragment): LacZα fragment of β-galactosidase; lacZ fragment
    748..867     +  CDS            B (fragment): PORTL_LAMBD - Experimental evidence at protein level: Swiss-Prot protein existence level 1. Forms the portal vertex of the capsid (PubMed:6228056, PubMed:6232391). This portal plays critical roles in head assembly, genome packaging, neck/tail attachment, and genome ejection (Probable). The portal protein multimerizes as a single ring-shaped homododecamer arranged around a central channel (PubMed:6232391). Binds to the terminase subunits to form the packaging machine (PubMed:7799432). From Escherichia phage lambda (Bacteriophage lambda).
   1409..1788    +  enhancer       CMV enhancer: human cytomegalovirus immediate early enhancer
   1789..1992    +  promoter       CMV promoter: human cytomegalovirus (CMV) immediate early promoter
   1988..2021    +  LTR            5' LTR (truncated) (fragment): truncated 5' long terminal repeat (LTR) from HIV-1
   2037..2055    +  promoter       T7 promoter: promoter for bacteriophage T7 RNA polymerase
   2107..2820    +  CDS            Citrine: Citrine is a basic (constitutively fluorescent) yellow fluorescent protein published in 2001, derived from Aequorea victoria. It has moderate acid sensitivity.
   2869..3342    +  CDS            folA: DYR_ECOLI - Also known as tmrA. Experimental evidence at protein level: Swiss-Prot protein existence level 1. Key enzyme in folate metabolism. Catalyzes an essential reaction for de novo glycine and purine synthesis, and for DNA precursor synthesis. From Escherichia coli (strain K12).
   3378..3585    +  polyA_signal   bGH poly(A) signal: bovine growth hormone polyadenylation signal
   3623..3952    +  promoter       SV40 promoter: SV40 enhancer and early promoter
   4000..4047    +  promoter       EM7 promoter: synthetic bacterial promoter&nbsp
   4066..4440    +  CDS            BleoR: antibiotic-binding protein; Sh ble from Streptoalloteichus hindustanus; confers resistance to bleomycin, phleomycin, and Zeocin™
   4447..4553    +  misc_feature   WPRE (fragment): woodchuck hepatitis virus posttranscriptional regulatory element
   4562..4683    +  polyA_signal   SV40 poly(A) signal: SV40 polyadenylation signal
   4701..4793    +  ncRNA          G-CSF SLDE: Accession: RF00183 - G-CSF factor stem-loop destabilising element (SLDE)
   5490..5957    +  CDS            B (fragment): PORTL_LAMBD - Experimental evidence at protein level: Swiss-Prot protein existence level 1. Forms the portal vertex of the capsid (PubMed:6228056, PubMed:6232391). This portal plays critical roles in head assembly, genome packaging, neck/tail attachment, and genome ejection (Probable). The portal protein multimerizes as a single ring-shaped homododecamer arranged around a central channel (PubMed:6232391). Binds to the terminase subunits to form the packaging machine (PubMed:7799432). From Escherichia phage lambda (Bacteriophage lambda).
   5995..6011    -  protein_bind   lac operator: The lac repressor binds to the lac operator to inhibit transcription in E. coli. This inhibition can be relieved by adding lactose or isopropyl-β-D-thiogalactopyranoside (IPTG). lac repressor encoded by lacI
   6019..6049    -  promoter       lac promoter: promoter for the E. coli lac operon
   6064..6085    -  protein_bind   CAP binding site: CAP binding activates transcription in the presence of cAMP. E. coli catabolite activator protein
   6098..6190    -  CDS            lacI (fragment): lac repressor; lacI; The lac repressor binds to the lac operator to inhibit transcription in E. coli. This inhibition can be relieved by adding lactose or isopropyl-β-D-thiogalactopyranoside (IPTG).
   6373..6961    -  rep_origin     ori: high-copy-number ColE1/pMB1/pBR322/pUC origin of replication
   7132..7992    -  CDS            AmpR: β-lactamase; bla; confers resistance to ampicillin, carbenicillin, and related antibiotics
>Addgene plasmid #116060 | PB-CMV-Cit-tvmvs-DHFR | addgene full sequence | sequence record 225010 | Addgene NGS Result
ACTCTTCCTTTTTCAATATTATTGAAGCATTTATCAGGGTTATTGTCTCATGAGCGGATACATATTTGAA
TGTATTTAGAAAAATAAACAAATAGGGGTTCCGCGCACATTTCCCCGAAAAGTGCCACCTAAATTGTAAG
CGTTAATATTTTGTTAAAATTCGCGTTAAATTTTTGTTAAATCAGCTCATTTTTTAACCAATAGGCCGAA
ATCGGCAAAATCCCTTATAAATCAAAAGAATAGACCGAGATAGGGT
[37 nt withheld, positions 257-293]
AAAGAACGTGGACTCCAACGTCAAAGG
[49 nt withheld, positions 321-369]
T
[91 nt withheld, positions 371-461]
G
[124 nt withheld, positions 463-586]
CCCATTCGCCATTCAGGCTGCGCAACTGTTGGGAAGGGCGATCGGTGCGGGCCTCTTCGCTATTACGCCA
GCTGGCGAAAGGGGGATGTGCTGCAAGGCGATTAAGTTGGGTAACGCCAGGGTTTTCCCAGTCACGACGT
TGTAAAACGACGGCCAGTGAGCGCGCCTCGTTCATTCACGTTTTTGAACCCGTGGAGGACGGGCAGACTC
GCGGTGCAAATGTGTTTTACAGCGTGATGGAGCAGATGAAGATGCTCGACACGCTGCAGAACACGCAGCT
AGATTAACCCTAGAAAGATAATCATATTGTGACGTACGTTAAAGATAATCATGTGTAAAATTGACGCATG
TGTTTTATCGGTCTGTATATCGAGGTTTATTTATTAATTTGAATAGATATTAAGTTTTATTATATTTACA
CTTACATACTAATAATAAATTCAACAAACAATTTATTTATGTTTATTTATTTATTAAAAAAAACAAAAAC
TCAAAATTTCTTCTATAAAGTAACAAAACTTTTATGAGGGACAGCCCCCCCCCAAAGCCCCCAGGGATGT
AATTACGTCCCTCCCCCGCTAGGGGGCAGCAGCGAGCCGCCCGGGGCTCCGCTCCGGTCCGGCGCTCCCC
CCGCATCCCCGAGCCGGCAGCGTGCGGGGACAGCCCGGGCACGGGGAAGGTGGCACGGGATCGCTTTCCT
CTGAACGCTTCTCGCTGCTCTTTGAGCCTGCAGACACCTGGGGGGATACGGGGAAAAGGCCTCCACGGCC
ACTAGTAGGCGTTTTGCGCTGCTTCGCGATGTACGGGCCAGATATACGCGTTGACATTGATTATTGACTA
GTTATTAATAGTAATCAATTACGGGGTCATTAGTTCATAGCCCATATATGGAGTTCCGCGTTACATAACT
TACGGTAAATGGCCCGCCTGGCTGACCGCCCAACGACCCCCGCCCATTGACGTCAATAATGACGTATGTT
CCCATAGTAACGCCAATAGGGACTTTCCATTGACGTCAATGGGTGGAGTATTTACGGTAAACTGCCCACT
TGGCAGTACATCAAGTGTATCATATGCCAAGTACGCCCCCTATTGACGTCAATGACGGTAAATGGCCCGC
CTGGCATTATGCCCAGTACATGACCTTATGGGACTTTCCTACTTGGCAGTACATCTACGTATTAGTCATC
GCTATTACCATGGTGATGCGGTTTTGGCAGTACATCAATGGGCGTGGATAGCGGTTTGACTCACGGGGAT
TTCCAAGTCTCCACCCCATTGACGTCAATGGGAGTTTGTTTTGGCACCAAAATCAACGGGACTTTCCAAA
ATGTCGTAACAACTCCGCCCCATTGACGCAAATGGGCGGTAGGCGTGTACGGTGGGAGGTCTATATAAGC
AGAGCTCTCTGGCTAACTAGAGAACCCACTGCTTACTGGCTTATCGAAATTAATACGACTCACTATAGGG
AGACCCAAGCTGGCTAGCGTTTAAACTTAAGCTTCGCCACCATGGGATCCGTGAGCAAGGGCGAGGAGCT
GTTCACCGGGGTGGTGCCCATCCTGGTCGAGCTGGACGGCGACGTAAACGGCCACAAGTTCAGCGTGTCC
GGCGAGGGCGAGGGCGATGCCACCTACGGCAAGCTGACCCTGAAGTTCATCTGCACCACCGGCAAGCTGC
CCGTGCCCTGGCCCACCCTCGTGACCACCTTCGGCTACGGCCTGATGTGCTTCGCCCGCTACCCCGACCA
CATGAAGCAGCACGACTTCTTCAAGTCCGCCATGCCCGAAGGCTACGTCCAGGAGCGCACCATCTTCTTC
AAGGACGACGGCAACTACAAGACCCGCGCCGAGGTGAAGTTCGAGGGCGACACCCTGGTGAACCGCATCG
AGCTGAAGGGCATCGACTTCAAGGAGGACGGCAACATCCTGGGGCACAAGCTGGAGTACAACTACAACAG
CCACAACGTCTATATCATGGCCGACAAGCAGAAGAACGGCATCAAGGTGAACTTCAAGATCCGCCACAAC
ATCGAGGACGGCAGCGTGCAGCTCGCCGACCACTACCAGCAGAACACCCCCATCGGCGACGGCCCCGTGC
TGCTGCCCGACAACCACTACCTGAGCTACCAGTCCGCCCTGAGCAAAGACCCCAACGAGAAGCGCGATCA
CATGGTCCTGCTGGAGTTCGTGACCGCCGCCGGGATCACTCTCGGCATGGACGAGCTGTACAAGGGTGGG
TCCGGTCTCGAGACGGTTAGATTCCAGAGTGGGAGCGGATCGATATCACTGATCGCTGCACTCGCGGTTG
ATTATGTAATAGGCATGGAAAACGCGATGCCCTGGAACCTGCCAGCAGACCTCGCATGGTTTAAGCGGAA
CACTCTGAATAAGCCAGTCATTATGGGCCGACATACGTGGGAAAGCATTGGACGCCCACTGCCAGGAAGG
AAGAATATAATCCTGTCATCACAGCCGTCCACGGACGATAGAGTCACTTGGGTAAAATCCGTTGACGAAG
CCATAGCTGCCTGTGGTGATGTGCCTGAGATAATGGTAATAGGAGGAGGGCGGGTAATCGAACAATTTCT
GCCTAAAGCCCAGAAGCTGTACCTTACCCATATTGACGCGGAAGTAGAGGGCGACACACATTTCCCAGAT
TATGAGCCAGATGATTGGGAGAGCGTTTTCTCCGAATTTCATGATGCAGACGCCCAGAATAGCCACAGCT
ACTGCTTTGAAATATTGGAGCGCCGATGAAGCTAGCGAATTCGAATTTAAATCGGCCTCGACTGTGCCTT
CTAGTTGCCAGCCATCTGTTGTTTGCCCCTCCCCCGTGCCTTCCTTGACCCTGGAAGGTGCCACTCCCAC
TGTCCTTTCCTAATAAAATGAGGAAATTGCATCGCATTGTCTGAGTAGGTGTCATTCTATTCTGGGGGGT
GGGGTGGGGCAGGACAGCAAGGGGGAGGATTGGGAAGACAATAGCAGGCATGCTGGGGACGCGGCCGCAA
TTTAACGCGAATTAATTCTGTGGAATGTGTGTCAGTTAGGGTGTGGAAAGTCCCCAGGCTCCCCAGCAGG
CAGAAGTATGCAAAGCATGCATCTCAATTAGTCAGCAACCAGGTGTGGAAAGTCCCCAGGCTCCCCAGCA
GGCAGAAGTATGCAAAGCATGCATCTCAATTAGTCAGCAACCATAGTCCCGCCCCTAACTCCGCCCATCC
CGCCCCTAACTCCGCCCAGTTCCGCCCATTCTCCGCCCCATGGCTGACTAATTTTTTTTATTTATGCAGA
GGCCGAGGCCGCCTCTGCCTCTGAGCTATTCCAGAAGTAGTGAGGAGGCTTTTTTGGAGGCCTAGGCTTT
TGCAAAAAGCTCCCGGGAGCTTGTATATCCATTTTCGGATCTGATCAGCACGTGTTGACAATTAATCATC
GGCATAGTATATCGGCATAGTATAATACGACAAGGTGAGGAACTAAACCATGGCCAAGTTGACCAGTGCC
GTTCCGGTGCTCACCGCGCGCGACGTCGCCGGAGCGGTCGAGTTCTGGACCGACCGGCTCGGGTTCTCCC
GGGACTTCGTGGAGGACGACTTCGCCGGTGTGGTCCGGGACGACGTGACCCTGTTCATCAGCGCGGTCCA
GGACCAGGTGGTGCCGGACAACACCCTGGCCTGGGTGTGGGTGCGCGGCCTGGACGAGCTGTACGCCGAG
TGGTCGGAGGTCGTGTCCACGAACTTCCGGGACGCCTCCGGGCCGGCCATGACCGAGATCGGCGAGCAGC
CGTGGGGGCGGGAGTTCGCCCTGCGCGACCCGGCCGGCAACTGCGTGCACTTCGTGGCCGAGGAGCAGGA
CTGAGTCGACAATCAACCTCTGGATTACAAAATTTGTGAAAGATTGACTGGTATTCTTAACTATGTTGCT
CCTTTTACGCTATGTGGATACGCTGCTTTAATGCCTTTGTATCATGCGTTAACTAAACTTGTTTATTGCA
GCTTATAATGGTTACAAATAAAGCAATAGCATCACAAATTTCACAAATAAAGCATTTTTTTCACTGCATT
CTAGTTGTGGTTTGTCCAAACTCATCAATGTATCTTATCATGTCTGGAATTGACTCAAATGATGTCAATT
AGTCTATCAGAAGCTCATCTGGTCTCCCTTCCGGGGGACAAGACATCCCTGTTTAATATTTAAACAGCAG
TGTTCCCAAACTGGGTTCTTATATCCCTTGCTCTGGTCAACCAGGTTGCAGGGTTTCCTGTCCTCACAGG
AACGAAGTCCCTAAAGAAACAGTGGCAGCCAGGTTTAGCCCCGGAATTGACTGGATTCCTTTTTTAGGGC
CCATTGGTATGGCTTTTTCCCCGTATCCCCCCAGGTGTCTGCAGGCTCAAAGAGCAGCGAGAAGCGTTCA
GAGGAAAGCGATCCCGTGCCACCTTCCCCGTGCCCGGGCTGTCCCCGCACGCTGCCGGCTCGGGGATGCG
GGGGGAGCGCCGGACCGGAGCGGAGCCCCGGGCGGCTCGCTGCTGCCCCCTAGCGGGGGAGGGACGTAAT
TACATCCCTGGGGGCTTTGGGGGGGGGCTGTCCCTGATATCTATAACAAGAAAATATATATATAATAAGT
TATCACGTAAGTAGAACATGAAATAACAATATAATTATCGTATGAGTTAAATCTTAAAAGTCACGTAAAA
GATAATCATGCGTCATTTTGACTCACGCGGTCGTTATAGTTCAAAATCAGTGACACTTACCGCATTGACA
AGCACGCCTCACGGGAGCTCCAAGCGGCGACTGAGATGTCCTAAATGCACAGCGACGGATTCGCGCTATT
TAGAAAGAGAGAGCAATATTTCAAGAATGCATGCGTCAATTTTACGCAGACTATCTTTCTAGGGTTAATC
TAGCTGCATCAGGATCATATCGTCGGGTCTTTTTTCCGGCTCAGTCATCGCCCAAGCTGGCGCTATCTGG
GCATCGGGGAGGAAGAAGCCCGTGCCTTTTCCCGCGAGGTTGAAGCGGCATGGAAAGAGTTTGCCGAGGA
TGACTGCTGCTGCATTGACGTTGAGCGAAAACGCACGTTTACCATGATGATTCGGGAAGGTGTGGCCATG
CACGCCTTTAACGGTGAACTGTTCGTTCAGGCCACCTGGGATACCAGTTCGTCGCGGCTTTTCCGGACAC
AGTTCCGGATGGTCAGCCCGAAGCGCATCAGCAACCCGAACAATACCGGCGACAGCCGGAACTGCCGTGC
CGGTGTGCAGATTAATGACAGCGGTGCGGCGCTGGGATATTACGTCAGCGAGGACGGGTATCCTGGCTGG
ATGCCGCAGAAATGGACATGGATACCCCGTGAGTTACCCGGCGGGCGCGCTTGGCGTAATCATGGTCATA
GCTGTTTCCTGTGTGAAATTGTTATCCGCTCACAATTCCACACAACATACGAGCCGGAAGCATAAAGTGT
AAAGCCTGGGGTGCCTAATGAGTGAGCTAACTCACATTAATTGCGTTGCGCTCACTGCCCGCTTTCCAGT
CGGGAAACCTGTCGTGCCAGCTGCATTAATGAATCGGCCAACGCGCGGGGAGAGGCGGTTTGCGTATTGG
GCGCTCTTCCGCTTCCTCGCTCACTGACTCGCTGCGCTCGGTCGTTCGGCTGCGGCGAGCGGTATCAGCT
CACTCAAAGGCGGTAATACGGTTATCCACAGAATCAGGGGATAACGCAGGAAAGAACATGTGAGCAAAAG
GCCAGCAAAAGGCCAGGAACCGTAAAAAGGCCGCGTTGCTGGCGTTTTTCCATAGGCTCCGCCCCCCTGA
CGAGCATCACAAAAATCGACGCTCAAGTCAGAGGTGGCGAAACCCGACAGGACTATAAAGATACCAGGCG
TTTCCCCCTGGAAGCTCCCTCGTGCGCTCTCCTGTTCCGACCCTGCCGCTTACCGGATACCTGTCCGCCT
TTCTCCCTTCGGGAAGCGTGGCGCTTTCTCATAGCTCACGCTGTAGGTATCTCAGTTCGGTGTAGGTCGT
TCGCTCCAAGCTGGGCTGTGTGCACGAACCCCCCGTTCAGCCCGACCGCTGCGCCTTATCCGGTAACTAT
CGTCTTGAGTCCAACCCGGTAAGACACGACTTATCGCCACTGGCAGCAGCCACTGGTAACAGGATTAGCA
GAGCGAGGTATGTAGGCGGTGCTACAGAGTTCTTGAAGTGGTGGCCTAACTACGGCTACACTAGAAGAAC
AGTATTTGGTATCTGCGCTCTGCTGAAGCCAGTTACCTTCGGAAAAAGAGTTGGTAGCTCTTGATCCGGC
AAACAAACCACCGCTGGTAGCGGTGGTTTTTTTGTTTGCAAGCAGCAGATTACGCGCAGAAAAAAAGGAT
CTCAAGAAGATCCTTTGATCTTTTCTACGGGGTCTGACGCTCAGTGGAACGAAAACTCACGTTAAGGGAT
TTTGGTCATGAGATTATCAAAAAGGATCTTCACCTAGATCCTTTTAAATTAAAAATGAAGTTTTAAATCA
ATCTAAAGTATATATGAGTAAACTTGGTCTGACAGTTACCAATGCTTAATCAGTGAGGCACCTATCTCAG
CGATCTGTCTATTTCGTTCATCCATAGTTGCCTGACTCCCCGTCGTGTAGATAACTACGATACGGGAGGG
CTTACCATCTGGCCCCAGTGCTGCAATGATACCGCGAGACCCACGCTCACCGGCTCCAGATTTATCAGCA
ATAAACCAGCCAGCCGGAAGGGCCGAGCGCAGAAGTGGTCCTGCAACTTTATCCGCCTCCATCCAGTCTA
TTAATTGTTGCCGGGAAGCTAGAGTAAGTAGTTCGCCAGTTAATAGTTTGCGCAACGTTGTTGCCATTGC
TACAGGCATCGTGGTGTCACGCTCGTCGTTTGGTATGGCTTCATTCAGCTCCGGTTCCCAACGATCAAGG
CGAGTTACATGATCCCCCATGTTGTGCAAAAAAGCGGTTAGCTCCTTCGGTCCTCCGATCGTTGTCAGAA
GTAAGTTGGCCGCAGTGTTATCACTCATGGTTATGGCAGCACTGCATAATTCTCTTACTGTCATGCCATC
CGTAAGATGCTTTTCTGTGACTGGTGAGTACTCAACCAAGTCATTCTGAGAATAGTGTATGCGGCGACCG
AGTTGCTCTTGCCCGGCGTCAATACGGGATAATACCGCGCCACATAGCAGAACTTTAAAAGTGCTCATCA
TTGGAAAACGTTCTTCGGGGCGAAAACTCTCAAGGATCTTACCGCTGTTGAGATCCAGTTCGATGTAACC
CACTCGTGCACCCAACTGATCTTCAGCATCTTTTACTTTCACCAGCGTTTCTGGGTGAGCAAAAACAGGA
AGGCAAAATGCCGCAAAAAAGGGAATAAGGGCGACACGGAAATGTTGAATACTCAT
